>Addgene plasmid #148356 | pnEA-NpM-DmMextli_577-620-GB1_AB | depositor full sequence | sequence record 290804 | Full Sequence
TTCTTGAAGACGAAAGGGCCTCGTGATACGCCTATTTTTATAGGTTAATGTCATGATAATAATGGTTTCT
TAGACGTCAGGTGGCACTTTTCGGGGAAATGTGCGCGGAACCCCTATTTGTTTATTTTTCTAAATACATT
CAAATATGTATCCGCTCATGAGACAATAACCCTGATAAATGCTTCAATAATATTGAAAAAGGAAGAGTAT
GAGTATTCAACATTTCCGTGTCGCCCTTATTCCCTTTTTTGCGGCATTTTGCCTTCCTGTTTTTGCTCAC
CCAGAAACGCTGGTGAAAGTAAAAGATGCTGAAGATCAGTTGGGTGCACGAGTGGGTTACATCGAACTGG
ATCTCAACAGCGGTAAGATCCTTGAGAGTTTTCGCCCCGAAGAACGTTTTCCAATGATGAGCACTTTTAA
AGTTCTGCTATGTGGCGCGGTATTATCCCGTGTTGACGCCGGGCAAGAGCAACTCGGTCGCCGCATACAC
TATTCTCAGAATGACTTGGTTGAGTACTCACCAGTCACAGAAAAGCATCTTACGGATGGCATGACAGTAA
GAGAATTATGCAGTGCTGCCATAACCATGAGTGATAACACTGCGGCCAACTTACTTCTGACAACGATCGG
AGGACCGAAGGAGCTAACCGCTTTTTTGCACAACATGGGGGATCATGTAACTCGCCTTGATCGTTGGGAA
CCGGAGCTGAATGAAGCCATACCAAACGACGAGCGTGACACCACGATGCCTGCAGCAATGGCAACAACGT
TGCGCAAACTATTAACTGGCGAACTACTTACTCTAGCTTCCCGGCAACAATTAATAGACTGGATGGAGGC
GGATAAAGTTGCAGGACCACTTCTGCGCTCGGCCCTTCCGGCTGGCTGGTTTATTGCTGATAAATCTGGA
GCCGGTGAGCGTGGGTCTCGCGGTATCATTGCAGCACTGGGGCCAGATGGTAAGCCCTCCCGTATCGTAG
TTATCTACACGACGGGGAGTCAGGCAACTATGGATGAACGAAATAGACAGATCGCTGAGATAGGTGCCTC
ACTGATTAAGCATTGGTAACTGTCAGACCAAGTTTACTCATATATACTTTAGATTGATTTAAAACTTCAT
TTTTAATTTAAAAGGATCTAGGTGAAGATCCTTTTTGATAATCTCATGACCAAAATCCCTTAACGTGAGT
TTTCGTTCCACTGAGCGTCAGACCCCGTAGAAAAGATCAAAGGATCTTCTTGAGATCCTTTTTTTCTGCG
CGTAATCTGCTGCTTGCAAACAAAAAAACCACCGCTACCAGCGGTGGTTTGTTTGCCGGATCAAGAGCTA
CCAACTCTTTTTCCGAAGGTAACTGGCTTCAGCAGAGCGCAGATACCAAATACTGTCCTTCTAGTGTAGC
CGTAGTTAGGCCACCACTTCAAGAACTCTGTAGCACCGCCTACATACCTCGCTCTGCTAATCCTGTTACC
AGTGGCTGCTGCCAGTGGCGATAAGTCGTGTCTTACCGGGTTGGACTCAAGACGATAGTTACCGGATAAG
GCGCAGCGGTCGGGCTGAACGGGGGGTTCGTGCACACAGCCCAGCTTGGAGCGAACGACCTACACCGAAC
TGAGATACCTACAGCGTGAGCTATGAGAAAGCGCCACGCTTCCCGAAGGGAGAAAGGCGGACAGGTATCC
GGTAAGCGGCAGGGTCGGAACAGGAGAGCGCACGAGGGAGCTTCCAGGGGGAAACGCCTGGTATCTTTAT
AGTCCTGTCGGGTTTCGCCACCTCTGACTTGAGCGTCGATTTTTGTGATGCTCGTCAGGGGGGCGGAGCC
TATGGAAAAACGCCAGCAACGCGGCCTTTTTACGGTTCCTGGCCTTTTGCTGGCCTTTTGCTCACATGTT
CTTTCCTGCGTTATCCCCTGATTCTGTGGATAACCGTATTACCGCCTTTGAGTGAGCTGATACCGCTCGC
CGCAGCCGAACGACCGAGCGCAGCGAGTCAGTGAGCGAGGAAGCGGAAGAGCGCCTGATGCGGTATTTTC
TCCTTACGCATCTGTGCGGTATTTCACACCGCATATATGGTGCACTCTCAGTACAATCTGCTCTGATGCC
GCATAGTTAAGCCAGTATACACTCCGCTATCGCTACGTGACTGGGTCATGGCTGCGCCCCGACACCCGCC
AACACCCGCTGACGCGCCCTGACGGGCTTGTCTGCTCCCGGCATCCGCTTACAGACAAGCTGTGACCGTC
TCCGGGAGCTGCATGTGTCAGAGGTTTTCACCGTCATCACCGAAACGCGCGAGGCAGCTGCGGTAAAGCT
CATCAGCGTGGTCGTGAAGCGATTCACAGATGTCTGCCTGTTCATCCGCGTCCAGCTCGTTGAGTTTCTC
CAGAAGCGTTAATGTCTGGCTTCTGATAAAGCGGGCCATGTTAAGGGCGGTTTTTTCCTGTTTGGTCACT
GATGCCTCCGTGTAAGGGGGATTTCTGTTCATGGGGGTAATGATACCGATGAAACGAGAGAGGATGCTCA
CGATACGGGTTACTGATGATGAACATGCCCGGTTACTGGAACGTTGTGAGGGTAAACAACTGGCGGTATG
GATGCGGCGGGACCAGAGAAAAATCACTCAGGGTCAATGCCAGCGCTTCGTTAATACAGATGTAGGTGTT
CCACAGGGTAGCCAGCAGCATCCTGCGATGCAGATCCGGAACATAATGGTGCAGGGCGCTGACTTCCGCG
TTTCCAGACTTTACGAAACACGGAAACCGAAGACCATTCATGTTGTTGCTCAGGTCGCAGACGTTTTGCA
GCAGCAGTCGCTTCACGTTCGCTCGCGTATCGGTGATTCATTCTGCTAACCAGTAAGGCAACCCCGCCAG
CCTAGCCGGGTCCTCAACGACAGGAGCACGATCATGCGCACCCGTGGCCAGGACCCAACGCTGCCCGAGA
TGCGCCGCGTGCGGCTGCTGGAGATGGCGGACGCGATGGATATGTTCTGCCAAGGGTTGGTTTGCGCATT
CACAGTTCTCCGCAAGAATTGATTGGCTCCAATTCTTGGAGTGGTGAATCCGTTAGCGAGGTGCCGCCGG
CTTCCATTCAGGTCGAGGTGGCCCGGCTCCATGCACCGCGACGCAACGCGGGGAGGCAGACAAGGTATAG
GGCGGCGCCTACAATCCATGCCAACCCGTTCCATGTGCTCGCCGAGGCGGCATAAATCGCCGTGACGATC
AGCGGTCCAGTGATCGAAGTTAGGCTGGTAAGAGCCGCGAGCGATCCTTGAAGCTGTCCCTGATGGTCGT
CATCTACCTGCCTGGACAGCATGGCCTGCAACGCGGGCATCCCGATGCCGCCGGAAGCGAGAAGAATCAT
AATGGGGAAGGCCATCCAGCCTCGCGTCGCGAACGCCAGCAAGACGTAGCCCAGCGCGTCGGCCGCCATG
CCGGCGATAATGGCCTGCTTCTCGCCGAAACGTTTGGTGGCGGGACCAGTGACGAAGGCTTGAGCGAGGG
CGTGCAAGATTCCGAATACCGCAAGCGACAGGCCGATCATCGTCGCGCTCCAGCGAAAGCGGTCCTCGCC
GAAAATGACCCAGAGCGCTGCCGGCACCTGTCCTACGAGTTGCATGATAAAGAAGACAGTCATAAGTGCG
GCGACGATAGTCATGCCCCGCGCCCACCGGAAGGAGCTGACTGGGTTGAAGGCTCTCAAGGGCATCGGTC
GAGATCCCGGTGCCTAATGAGTGAGCTAACTTACATTAATTGCGTTGCGCTCACTGCCCGCTTTCCAGTC
GGGAAACCTGTCGTGCCAGCTGCATTAATGAATCGGCCAACGCGCGGGGAGAGGCGGTTTGCGTATTGGG
CGCCAGGGTGGTTTTTCTTTTCACCAGTGAGACGGGCAACAGCTGATTGCCCTTCACCGCCTGGCCCTGA
GAGAGTTGCAGCAAGCGGTCCACGCTGGTTTGCCCCAGCAGGCGAAAATCCTGTTTGATGGTGGTTAACG
GCGGGATATAACATGAGCTGTCTTCGGTATCGTCGTATCCCACTACCGAGATATCCGCACCAACGCGCAG
CCCGGACTCGGTAATGGCGCGCATTGCGCCCAGCGCCATCTGATCGTTGGCAACCAGCATCGCAGTGGGA
ACGATGCCCTCATTCAGCATTTGCATGGTTTGTTGAAAACCGGACATGGCACTCCAGTCGCCTTCCCGTT
CCGCTATCGGCTGAATTTGATTGCGAGTGAGATATTTATGCCAGCCAGCCAGACGCAGACGCGCCGAGAC
AGAACTTAATGGGCCCGCTAACAGCGCGATTTGCTGGTGACCCAATGCGACCAGATGCTCCACGCCCAGT
CGCGTACCGTCTTCATGGGAGAAAATAATACTGTTGATGGGTGTCTGGTCAGAGACATCAAGAAATAACG
CCGGAACATTAGTGCAGGCAGCTTCCACAGCAATGGCATCCTGGTCATCCAGCGGATAGTTAATGATCAG
CCCACTGACGCGTTGCGCGAGAAGATTGTGCACCGCCGCTTTACAGGCTTCGACGCCGCTTCGTTCTACC
ATCGACACCACCACGCTGGCACCCAGTTGATCGGCGCGAGATTTAATCGCCGCGACAATTTGCGACGGCG
CGTGCAGGGCCAGACTGGAGGTGGCAACGCCAATCAGCAACGACTGTTTGCCCGCCAGTTGTTGTGCCAC
GCGGTTGGGAATGTAATTCAGCTCCGCCATCGCCGCTTCCACTTTTTCCCGCGTTTTCGCAGAAACGTGG
CTGGCCTGGTTCACCACGCGGGAAACGGTCTGATAAGAGACACCGGCATACTCTGCGACATCGTATAACG
TTACTGGTTTCACATTCACCACCCTGAATTGACTCTCTTCCGGGCGCTATCATGCCATACCGCGAAAGGT
TTTGCGCCATTCGATGGTGTCCGGGATCTCGACGCTCTCCCTTATGCGACTCCTGCATTAGGAAGCAGCC
CAGTAGTAGGTTGAGGCCGTTGAGCACCGCCGCCGCAAGGAATGGTGCATGCAAGGAGATGGCGCCCAAC
AGTCCCCCGGCCACGGGGCCTGCCACCATACCCACGCCGAAACAAGCGCTCATGAGCCCGAAGTGGCGAG
CCCGATCTTCCCCATCGGTGATGTCGGCGATATAGGCGCCAGCAACCGCACCTGTGGCGCCGGTGATGCC
GGCCACGATGCGTCCGGCGTAGAGGATCGAGATCTCGATCCCGCGAAATTAATACGACTCACTATAGGGG
AATTGTGAGCGGATAACAATTCCCCACTAGTAATAATTTTGTTTAACTTTAAGAAGGAGATATACCATGG
AAACTGAAGAAGGTAAACTGGTAATCTGGATTAACGGCGATAAAGGCTATAACGGTCTCGCTGAAGTCGG
TAAGAAATTCGAGAAAGATACCGGAATTAAAGTCACCGTTGAGCATCCGGATAAACTGGAAGAGAAATTC
CCACAGGTTGCGGCAACTGGCGATGGCCCTGACATTATCTTCTGGGCACACGACCGCTTTGGTGGCTACG
CTCAATCTGGCCTGTTGGCTGAAATCACCCCGGACAAAGCGTTCCAGGACAAGCTGTATCCGTTTACCTG
GGATGCCGTACGTTACAACGGCAAGCTGATTGCTTACCCGATCGCTGTTGAAGCGTTATCGCTGATTTAT
AACAAAGACCTGCTGCCGAACCCGCCAAAAACCTGGGAAGAGATCCCGGCGCTGGATAAAGAACTGAAAG
CGAAAGGTAAGAGCGCCCTGATGTTCAACCTGCAAGAACCGTACTTCACCTGGCCGCTGATTGCTGCTGA
CGGGGGTTATGCGTTCAAGTATGAAAACGGCAAGTACGACATTAAAGACGTGGGCGTGGATAACGCTGGC
GCGAAAGCGGGTCTGACCTTCCTGGTTGACCTGATTAAAAACAAACACATGAATGCAGACACCGATTACT
CCATCGCAGAAGCTGCCTTTAATAAAGGCGAAACAGCGATGACCATCAACGGCCCGTGGGCATGGTCCAA
CATCGACACCAGCAAAGTGAATTATGGTGTAACGGTACTGCCGACCTTCAAGGGTCAACCATCCAAACCG
TTCGTTGGCGTGCTGAGCGCAGGTATTAACGCCGCCAGTCCGAACAAAGAGCTGGCAAAAGAGTTCCTCG
AAAACTATCTGCTGACTGATGAAGGTCTGGAAGCGGTTAATAAAGACAAACCGCTGGGTGCCGTAGCGCT
GAAGTCTTACGAGGAAGAGTTGGCGAAAGATCCACGTATTGCCGCCACGATGGAAAACGCCCAGAAAGGT
GAAATCATGCCGAACATCCCGCAGATGTCCGCTTTCTGGTATGCCGTGCGTACTGCGGTGATCAACGCCG
CCAGCGGTCGTCAGACTGTCGATGAAGCCCTTAAAGACGCGCAGACTGGTACCGGCAGCGGCCTGGAAGT
TCTGTTCCAGGGGCCCCATATGCTCGAGTCTCGCGTTTCTTACGATATTGAACACTTGCTCTACTACTCC
ATGAGTCCGCACTCGTGGACCCTGCCCACCGACTGGCAAAAGATGCAGGAGACAGCGCCCTCGATTCTGC
GCAACAAGGATCTGCAGGATGCTAGCATGCAGTATAAACTGATTCTGAATGGCAAAACCCTGAAAGGTGA
AACCACCACCGAAGCAGTTGATGCAGCCACCGCAGAAAAAGTTTTTAAACAGTATGCCAATGATAACGGC
GTTGATGGTGAATGGACCTATGATGATGCAACCAAAACCTATACCGTTACCGAATAAGGATCCTAATAGT
CTAGAGCTAGCCCTAGGAGATCCGGCTGCTAACAAAGCCCGAAAGGAAGCTGAGTTGGCTGCTGCCACCG
CTGAGCAATAACTAGCATAACCCCTTGGGGCCTCTAAACGGGTCTTGAGGGGTTTTTTGCTGAAAGGAGG
AACTATATCCGGATATCCCGCAAGAGGCCCGGCAGTACCGGCATAACCAAGCCTATGCCTACAGCATCCA
GGGTGACGGTGCCGAGGATGACGATGAGCGCATTGTTAGATTTCATACACGGTGCCTGACTGCGTTAGCA
ATTTAACTGTGATAAACTACCGCATTAAAGCTTATCGATGATAAGCTGTCAAACATGAGAA
Features (pLannotate 1.2.2; 20 found; start..end, strand, type, name):
    104..208     +  promoter       AmpR promoter: bla
    209..1069    +  CDS            AmpR: β-lactamase; bla; confers resistance to ampicillin, carbenicillin, and related antibiotics
   1240..1828    +  rep_origin     ori: high-copy-number ColE1/pMB1/pBR322/pUC origin of replication
   2014..2156    -  misc_feature   bom: basis of mobility region from pBR322
   2258..2449    -  CDS            rop: Rop protein, which maintains plasmids at low copy number; rop
   2466..2846    +  CDS            YPB1_ECOLX: Protein predicted: Swiss-Prot protein existence level 4. From Escherichia coli.
   3088..3712    -  CDS            TcR (fragment): tetracycline efflux protein; tet; confers resistance to tetracycline
   3727..3748    -  protein_bind   CAP binding site: CAP binding activates transcription in the presence of cAMP. E. coli catabolite activator protein
   3761..4843    -  CDS            lacI: lac repressor; lacI; The lac repressor binds to the lac operator to inhibit transcription in E. coli. This inhibition can be relieved by adding lactose or isopropyl-β-D-thiogalactopyranoside (IPTG).
   4844..4921    -  promoter       lacI promoter: lacI
   4929..5208    -  CDS            TcR (fragment): tetracycline efflux protein; tet; confers resistance to tetracycline
   5230..5248    +  promoter       T7 promoter: promoter for bacteriophage T7 RNA polymerase
   5249..5273    +  protein_bind   lac operator: The lac repressor binds to the lac operator to inhibit transcription in E. coli. This inhibition can be relieved by adding lactose or isopropyl-β-D-thiogalactopyranoside (IPTG). lac repressor encoded by lacI
   5288..5310    +  RBS            RBS: efficient ribosome binding site from bacteriophage T7 gene 10 (Olins and Rangwala, 1989)
   5321..6417    +  CDS            MBP (fragment): maltose binding protein from E. coli; malE (mutated); This version of the gene does not encode a signal sequence, so MBP will remain in the cytosol.
   6613..6774    +  CDS            spg (fragment): SPG1_STRSG - Experimental evidence at protein level: Swiss-Prot protein existence level 1. Binds to the constant Fc region of IgG with high affinity. From Streptococcus sp. group G.
   6815..6864    +  CDS            SET1 (fragment): solubility-enhancement tag derived from T7 phage gene 10B
   6872..6919    +  terminator     T7 terminator: transcription terminator for bacteriophage T7 RNA polymerase
   6942..7046    -  CDS            TcR (fragment): tetracycline efflux protein; tet; confers resistance to tetracycline
   7094..7122    -  promoter       tet promoter: E. coli promoter for tetracycline efflux protein gene
