[The description below was written by a language model from this plasmid's Addgene catalogue record and pLannotate feature annotations shown in this document.]
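Description:
pnEA-NpM-DmMextli_577-620-GB1_AB is a 7,131 nt bacterial expression plasmid for producing a short fragment (residues 577–620) of the Drosophila melanogaster protein Mextli (gene mxt, CG2950) in E. coli. The catalogue lists the backbone as unknown, but the annotated features show a pET-like, pBR322-derived architecture. It carries a ColE1/pMB1-type origin together with the bom region and the rop gene, which holds copy number down and agrees with the "low copy" entry. Interrupted remnants of the tetracycline resistance gene and its promoter are also present and appear non-functional. Selection is by ampicillin through the β-lactamase gene driven by its own promoter.

The expression cassette consists of a T7 promoter followed directly by a lac operator, the phage T7 gene 10 ribosome binding site, the coding region, and a T7 terminator. A plasmid-borne lacI gene supplies the repressor, so transcription depends on T7 RNA polymerase from the host and is inducible with IPTG. The open reading frame begins with a cytosolic maltose binding protein lacking its signal sequence, which matches the "NpM" element of the name. An unannotated gap of roughly 200 nt follows, where the Mextli 577–620 insert presumably lies. Any linker or protease cleavage site there is not recorded. Downstream is a fragment of streptococcal protein G corresponding to the C-terminal GB1 domain named in the construct. A short hit to a T7 gene 10B-derived solubility tag just before the terminator may simply be vector sequence.

Flanking a small peptide with MBP and GB1 is a common way to improve its solubility, stability and purification. The associated publication concerns Mextli binding to eIF4E, so this fragment was probably produced recombinantly for studying those complexes, although the record itself states only bacterial expression as the purpose.
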