Addgene plasmid #148356: pnEA-NpM-DmMextli_577-620-GB1_AB
Purpose: Bacterial Expression of DmMextli_577-620
Depositing lab: Elisa Izaurralde. Depositing organization: Max Planck Institute for Developmental Biology. Publication: Mextli proteins use both canonical bipartite and novel tripartite binding modes to form eIF4E complexes that display differential sensitivity to 4E-BP regulation. Peter D, Weber R, Kone C, Chung MY, Ebertsch L, Truffault V, Weichenrieder O, Igreja C, Izaurralde E. Genes Dev. 2015 Sep 1;29(17):1835-49. doi: 10.1101/gad.269068.115. Epub 2015 Aug 20. PubMed 26294658.
Backbone
  Vector backbone: Unknown
  Vector type: Bacterial Expression
Growth in bacteria
  Bacterial resistance: Ampicillin, 100 μg/mL
  Growth temperature: 37°C
  Growth strain: DH5alpha
  Copy number: Low Copy
Gene/Insert
  Gene/Insert name: DmMextli_577-620
  Species: D. melanogaster (fly)
  Entrez Gene: mxt (a.k.a. Dmel_CG2950, BcDNA:GH06479, CG2950, Dmel\CG2950, cg2950)
  Cloning method: Unknown
Terms and licenses: Academic/Nonprofit Terms; Industry Terms: Not Available to Industry
Depositor comments: sequence given by NCBI:NM_164598. Plasmids from this collection were made available to the research community and donated after the lab closed. Please note that the sequence provided by the depositing laboratory may be theoretical/predicted or based on Sanger sequencing results. There may be discrepancies between sequencing results obtained by Addgene and the depositor sequence. If an Addgene verified sequence is not available, please contact before placing your order to request that our lab fully sequence the plasmid.
How to cite: pnEA-NpM-DmMextli_577-620-GB1_AB was a gift from Elisa Izaurralde (Addgene plasmid # 148356 ; http://n2t.net/addgene:148356 ; RRID:Addgene_148356)
